Addgene plasmid #55386: mCerulean-PCNA-19-SV40NLS-4
Purpose: Localization: Nucleus, Excitation: 433, Emission: 475
Depositing lab: Michael Davidson. Depositing organization: Florida State University, Tallahassee.
Backbone
  Vector backbone: mCerulean
  Backbone size w/o insert (bp): 4750
  Vector type: Mammalian Expression
  Selectable markers: Neomycin (select with G418)
Growth in bacteria
  Bacterial resistance: Kanamycin, 50 μg/mL
  Growth temperature: 37°C
  Growth strain: DH5alpha
  Copy number: High Copy
Gene/Insert
  Gene/Insert name: PCNA-19 SV40NLS (alt names: Human Proliferating Cell Nuclear Antigen + SV40 NLS 3x Repeat; NM_002592.2)
  Species: H. sapiens (human)
  Entrez Gene: PCNA (a.k.a. ATLD2)
  Promoter: CMV
  Tag / fusion protein: mCerulean (N terminal on backbone); 3xSV40 NLS (N terminal on backbone)
  Cloning method: Unknown
  Sequencing primers: 5′ CMV-F; 3′ SV40pA-R
Terms and licenses: Academic/Nonprofit Terms; Industry Terms: Not Available to Industry
Depositor comments: H. sapiens (human) Proliferating Cell Nuclear Antigen + SV40 NLS 3x Repeat. Excitation = 433; Emission = 475
How to cite: mCerulean-PCNA-19-SV40NLS-4 was a gift from Michael Davidson (Addgene plasmid # 55386 ; http://n2t.net/addgene:55386 ; RRID:Addgene_55386)
