[The description below was written by a language model from this plasmid's Addgene catalogue record.]
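Description:
mCerulean-PCNA-19-SV40NLS-4 is a mammalian expression plasmid built on an mCerulean fluorescent-protein backbone of about 4.75 kb (excluding the insert). It is maintained in E. coli as a high-copy plasmid under kanamycin selection. It also carries a neomycin resistance marker, so transfected mammalian cells can be selected with G418, for example to derive stable lines. The record includes no feature table, so the origin of replication and the exact arrangement of the resistance cassette are not stated. The SV40pA reverse sequencing primer suggests that an SV40 polyadenylation signal lies downstream of the coding region.

The payload is human proliferating cell nuclear antigen (PCNA), the sliding clamp of the DNA replication machinery. It is expressed from the CMV promoter as a fusion with the cyan fluorescent protein mCerulean and three tandem copies of the SV40 nuclear localization signal. Both mCerulean and the 3xNLS are recorded as N-terminal to PCNA and supplied by the backbone. The numbers in the name probably denote linker lengths between the fusion parts, but the record does not define them, and the cloning method is listed as unknown. The NLS repeat drives efficient nuclear import of the fusion, consistent with the stated nuclear localization.

With excitation at 433 nm and emission at 475 nm, the construct serves as a cyan nuclear marker for live- or fixed-cell fluorescence imaging. Fluorescent PCNA fusions are also commonly used to visualize replication foci and follow S-phase progression, although the record itself states only the localization and spectral properties.
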