>Addgene plasmid #55386 | mCerulean-PCNA-19-SV40NLS-4 | depositor partial sequence | sequence record 85790 | insert sequence
GACGTCAGATCCGCTAGCCACCATGGATCCAAAAAAGAAGAGAAAGGTAGATCCAAAAAAGAAGAGAAAG
GTAGATCCAAAAAAGAAGAGAAAGGTACCGGTCGCCACCATGGTGAGCAAGGGCGAGGAGCTGTTCACCG
GGGTGGTGCCCATCCTGGTCGAGCTGGACGGCGACGTAAACGGCCACAAGTTCAGCGTGTCCGGCGAGGG
CGAGGGCGATGCCACCTACGGCAAGCTGACCCTGAAGTTCATCTGCACCACCGGCAAGCTGCCCGTGCCC
TGGCCCACCCTCGTGACCACCCTGACCTGGGGCGTGCAGTGCTTCGCCCGCTACCCCGACCACATGAAGC
AGCACGACTTCTTCAAGTCCGCCATGCCCGAAGGCTACGTCCAGGAGCGCACCATCTTCTTCAAGGACGA
CGGCAACTACAAGACCCGCGCCGAGGTGAAGTTCGAGGGCGACACCCTGGTGAACCGCATCGAGCTGAAG
GGCATCGACTTCAAGGAGGACGGCAACATCCTGGGGCACAAGCTGGAGTACAACGCCATCAGCGACAACG
TCTATATCACCGCCGACAAGCAGAAGAACGGCATCAAGGCCAACTTCAAGATCCGCCACAACATCGAGGA
CGGCAGCGTGCAGCTCGCCGACCACTACCAGCAGAACACCCCCATCGGCGACGGCCCCGTGCTGCTGCCC
GACAACCACTACCTGAGCACCCAGTCCAAGCTGAGCAAAGACCCCAACGAGAAGCGCGATCACATGGTCC
TGCTGGAGTTCGTGACCGCCGCCGGGATCACTCTCGGCATGGACGAGCTGTACAAGTCCGGAGAAGGGCA
AGGGCAAGGGCAAGGGCCGGGCCGCGGCTACGCGTATCGATCCATGTTCGAGGCGCGCCTGGTCCAGGGC
TCCATCCTCAAGAAGGTGTTGGAGGCACTCAAGGACCTCATCAACGAGGCCTGCTGGGATATTAGCTCCA
GCGGTGTAAACCTGCAGAGCATGGACTCGTCCCACGTCTCTTTGGTGCAGCTCACCCTGCGGTCTGAGGG
CTTCGACACCTACCGCTGCGACCGCAACCTGGCCATGGGCGTGAACCTCACCAGTATGTCCAAAATACTA
AAATGCGCCGGCAATGAAGATATCATTACACTAAGGGCCGAAGATAACGCGGATACCTTGGCGCTAGTAT
TTGAAGCACCAAACCAGGAGAAAGTTTCAGACTATGAAATGAAGTTGATGGATTTAGATGTTGAACAACT
TGGAATTCCAGAACAGGAGTACAGCTGTGTAGTAAAGATGCCTTCTGGTGAATTTGCACGTATATGCCGA
GATCTCAGCCATATTGGAGATGCTGTTGTAATTTCCTGTGCAAAAGACGGAGTGAAATTTTCTGCAAGTG
GAGAACTTGGAAATGGAAACATTAAATTGTCACAGACAAGTAATGTCGATAAAGAGGAGGAAGCTGTTAC
CATAGAGATGAATGAACCAGTTCAACTAACTTTTGCACTGAGGTACCTGAACTTCTTTACAAAAGCCACT
CCACTCTCTTCAACGGTGACACTCAGTATGTCTGCAGATGTACCCCTTGTTGTAGAGTATAAAATTGCGG
ATATGGGACACTTAAAATACTACTTGGCTCCCAAGATCGAGGATGAAGAAGGATCTTAGGGATCCACCGG
ATCTAGATAACTGATCATAATCAGCCATACCACATTGAG
