>Addgene plasmid #55386 | mCerulean-PCNA-19-SV40NLS-4 | addgene partial sequence | sequence record 100863 | EGFP-C 5'-CATGGTCCTGCTGGAGTTCGTG-3'
TGGACGAGCTGTACAAGTCCGGAGAAGGGCAAGGGCAAGGGCAAGGGCCGGGCCGCGGCTACGCGTATCG
ATCCATGTTCGAGGCGCGCCTGGTCCAGGGCTCCATCCTCAAGAAGGTGTTGGAGGCACTCAAGGACCTC
ATCAACGAGGCCTGCTGGGATATTAGCTCCAGCGGTGTAAACCTGCAGAGCATGGACTCGTCCCACGTCT
CTTTGGTGCAGCTCACCCTGCGGTCTGAGGGCTTCGACACCTACCGCTGCGACCGCAACCTGGCCATGGG
CGTGAACCTCACCAGTATGTCCAAAATACTAAAATGCGCCGGCAATGAAGATATCATTACACTAAGGGCC
GAAGATAACGCGGATACCTTGGCGCTAGTATTTGAAGCACCAAACCAGGAGAAAGTTTCAGACTATGAAA
TGAAGTTGATGGATTTAGATGTTGAACAACTTGGAATTCCAGAACAGGAGTACAGCTGTGTAGTAAAGAT
GCCTTCTGGTGAATTTGCACGTATATGCCGAGATCTCAGCCATATTGGAGATGCTGTTGTAATTTCCTGT
GCAAAAGACGGAGTGAAATTTTCTGCAAGTGGAGAACTTGGAAATGGAAACATTAAATTGTCACAGACAA
GTAATGTCGATAAAGAGGAGGAAGCTGTTACCATAGAGATGAATGAACCAGTTCAACTAACTTTTGCACT
GAGGTACCTGAACTTCTTTACAAAAGCCACTCCACTCTCTTCAACGGTGACACTCAGTATGTCTGCAGAT
GTACCCCTTGTTGTAGAGTATAAAATTGCGGATATGGGACACTTAAAATACTACTTGGCTCC
